>Addgene plasmid #79891 | FancF_N_FS_v2_Donor | depositor full sequence | sequence record 149738 | FancF_N_FS_v2_Donor sequence 3542 bps
TCGCGCGTTTCGGTGATGACGGTGAAAACCTCTGACACATGCAGCTCCCGGAGACGGTCACAGCTTGTCT
GTAAGCGGATGCCGGGAGCAGACAAGCCCGTCAGGGCGCGTCAGCGGGTGTTGGCGGGTGTCGGGGCTGG
CTTAACTATGCGGCATCAGAGCAGATTGTACTGAGAGTGCACCATATGGTACCAACCTCAACACAGATTC
TAGTTTTAGGCAAAGCTCAGAAAATTTCTACTTAAGGATATTTCCAAAGCGAAAGGAAGCGCGGAGACGT
TCATGACTGGCATCATCTCGCACGTGGTTCCGGAAATTCTCGGTAGGATGCCCTACATCTGCTCTCCCTC
CACTAAGAAGAACCTCTTTGTGTGGCGAAAGTAAAAGTATTAGGGCTTTTAAGTTGCCCAGAGTCAAGGA
ACACGGATAAAGACGCTGGGAGATTGACATGCATTTCGACCAATAGCATTGCAGAGAGGCGTATCATTTC
GCGGATGTTCCAATCAGTACGCAGAGAGTCGCCGTCTCCAAGGTGAAAGCGGAAGTAGGGCCTTCGCGCA
CCTCGCCACCATGGGATCCGCCGGCGACTACAAGGACCACGACGGCGATTATAAGGATCACGACATCGAC
TACAAAGACGACGATGACAAGGGCGCCAGCAGCGCCTGGTCCCACCCTCAGTTTGAGAAGGGCGGAGGCT
CTGGCGGCGGAAGCGGAGGATCTGCTTGGAGCCACCCCCAGTTCGAAAAGGGCGCCGAATCCCTTCTGCA
GCACCTGGATCGCTTTTCCGAGCTTCTGGCGGTCTCAAGCACTACCTACGTCAGCACCTGGGACCCCGCC
ACCGTGCGCCGGGCCTTGCAGTGGGCGCGCTACCTGCGCCACATCCATCGGCGCTTTGGTCGGCATGGCC
CCATTCGCACGGCTCTGGAGCGGCGGCTGCACAACCAGTGGAGGCAAGAGGGCGGCTTTGGGCGGGGTCC
AGTTCCGGGATTAGCGAACTTCCAGGCCCTCGGTCACTGTGACGTCCTGCTCTCTCTGCGCCTGCTGGAG
AACCGGGCCCTCGGGGATGCAGCTCGTTACCACCTGGTGCAGCAACTCTTTCCCGGCCCGGGCGTCCGGG
ACGCCGATGAGGAGACACTCCAAGAGAGCCTGGCCCGCCTTGCCCGCCGGCGGTCTGCGGTGCACATGCT
GCGCTTCAATGGCTATAGAGAGAACCCAAATCTCCAGGAGGACTCTCTGATGAAGACCCAGGCGGAGCTG
CTGCTGGAGCGTCTGCAGGAGGTGGGGAAGGCCGAAGCGGAGCGTCCCGCCAGGTTTCTCAGCAGCCTGT
GGGAGCGCTTGCCTCAGAACAACTTCCTGAAGGTGATAGCGGTGGCGCTGTTGCAGCCGCCTTTGTCTCG
TCGGCCCCAAGAAGAGTTGGAACCCGGCATCCACAAATCACCTGGAGAGGGGAGCCAAGTGCTAGTCCAC
TGGCTTCTGGGGAATTCTGCATTAATGAATCGGCCAACGCGCGGGGAGAGGCGGTTTGCGTATTGGGCGC
TCTTCCGCTTCCTCGCTCACTGACTCGCTGCGCTCGGTCGTTCGGCTGCGGCGAGCGGTATCAGCTCACT
CAAAGGCGGTAATACGGTTATCCACAGAATCAGGGGATAACGCAGGAAAGAACATGTGAGCAAAAGGCCA
GCAAAAGGCCAGGAACCGTAAAAAGGCCGCGTTGCTGGCGTTTTTCCATAGGCTCCGCCCCCCTGACGAG
CATCACAAAAATCGACGCTCAAGTCAGAGGTGGCGAAACCCGACAGGACTATAAAGATACCAGGCGTTTC
CCCCTGGAAGCTCCCTCGTGCGCTCTCCTGTTCCGACCCTGCCGCTTACCGGATACCTGTCCGCCTTTCT
CCCTTCGGGAAGCGTGGCGCTTTCTCATAGCTCACGCTGTAGGTATCTCAGTTCGGTGTAGGTCGTTCGC
TCCAAGCTGGGCTGTGTGCACGAACCCCCCGTTCAGCCCGACCGCTGCGCCTTATCCGGTAACTATCGTC
TTGAGTCCAACCCGGTAAGACACGACTTATCGCCACTGGCAGCAGCCACTGGTAACAGGATTAGCAGAGC
GAGGTATGTAGGCGGTGCTACAGAGTTCTTGAAGTGGTGGCCTAACTACGGCTACACTAGAAGGACAGTA
TTTGGTATCTGCGCTCTGCTGAAGCCAGTTACCTTCGGAAAAAGAGTTGGTAGCTCTTGATCCGGCAAAC
AAACCACCGCTGGTAGCGGTGGTTTTTTTGTTTGCAAGCAGCAGATTACGCGCAGAAAAAAAGGATCTCA
AGAAGATCCTTTGATCTTTTCTACGGGGTCTGACGCTCAGTGGAACGAAAACTCACGTTAAGGGATTTTG
GTCATGAGATTATCAAAAAGGATCTTCACCTAGATCCTTTTAAATTAAAAATGAAGTTTTAAATCAATCT
AAAGTATATATGAGTAAACTTGGTCTGACAGTTACCAATGCTTAATCAGTGAGGCACCTATCTCAGCGAT
CTGTCTATTTCGTTCATCCATAGTTGCCTGACTCCCCGTCGTGTAGATAACTACGATACGGGAGGGCTTA
CCATCTGGCCCCAGTGCTGCAATGATACCGCGAGACCCACGCTCACCGGCTCCAGATTTATCAGCAATAA
ACCAGCCAGCCGGAAGGGCCGAGCGCAGAAGTGGTCCTGCAACTTTATCCGCCTCCATCCAGTCTATTAA
TTGTTGCCGGGAAGCTAGAGTAAGTAGTTCGCCAGTTAATAGTTTGCGCAACGTTGTTGCCATTGCTACA
GGCATCGTGGTGTCACGCTCGTCGTTTGGTATGGCTTCATTCAGCTCCGGTTCCCAACGATCAAGGCGAG
TTACATGATCCCCCATGTTGTGCAAAAAAGCGGTTAGCTCCTTCGGTCCTCCGATCGTTGTCAGAAGTAA
GTTGGCCGCAGTGTTATCACTCATGGTTATGGCAGCACTGCATAATTCTCTTACTGTCATGCCATCCGTA
AGATGCTTTTCTGTGACTGGTGAGTACTCAACCAAGTCATTCTGAGAATAGTGTATGCGGCGACCGAGTT
GCTCTTGCCCGGCGTCAATACGGGATAATACCGCGCCACATAGCAGAACTTTAAAAGTGCTCATCATTGG
AAAACGTTCTTCGGGGCGAAAACTCTCAAGGATCTTACCGCTGTTGAGATCCAGTTCGATGTAACCCACT
CGTGCACCCAACTGATCTTCAGCATCTTTTACTTTCACCAGCGTTTCTGGGTGAGCAAAAACAGGAAGGC
AAAATGCCGCAAAAAAGGGAATAAGGGCGACACGGAAATGTTGAATACTCATACTCTTCCTTTTTCAATA
TTATTGAAGCATTTATCAGGGTTATTGTCTCATGAGCGGATACATATTTGAATGTATTTAGAAAAATAAA
CAAATAGGGGTTCCGCGCACATTTCCCCGAAAAGTGCCACCTGACGTCTAAGAAACCATTATTATCATGA
CATTAACCTATAAAAATAGGCGTATCACGAGGCCCTTTCGTC
Features (pLannotate 1.2.2; 9 found; start..end, strand, type, name):
    137..188     +  misc_feature   bom (fragment): basis of mobility region from pBR322
    631..651     +  CDS            FLAG (fragment): FLAG® epitope tag, followed by an enterokinase cleavage site
    727..750     +  CDS            Strep-Tag II: peptide that binds Strep-Tactin®, an engineered form of streptavidin
    757..1488    +  CDS            FANCF (fragment): FANCF_HUMAN - Experimental evidence at protein level: Swiss-Prot protein existence level 1. DNA repair protein that may operate in a postreplication repair or a cell cycle checkpoint function. May be implicated in interstrand DNA cross-link repair and in the maintenance of normal chromosome stability (By similarity). From Homo sapiens (Human).
   1487..1540    -  CDS            lacI (fragment): lac repressor; lacI; The lac repressor binds to the lac operator to inhibit transcription in E. coli. This inhibition can be relieved by adding lactose or isopropyl-β-D-thiogalactopyranoside (IPTG).
   1723..2311    -  rep_origin     ori: high-copy-number ColE1/pMB1/pBR322/pUC origin of replication
   2482..3342    -  CDS            AmpR: β-lactamase; bla; confers resistance to ampicillin, carbenicillin, and related antibiotics
   3343..3447    -  promoter       AmpR promoter: bla
   3542..35      +  CDS            rop (fragment) (across the origin): Rop protein, which maintains plasmids at low copy number; rop
