[The description below was written by a language model from this plasmid's Addgene catalogue record and pLannotate feature annotations shown in this document.]
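Description:
FancF_N_FS_v2_Donor is a pUC19-based homology-directed repair donor plasmid for CRISPR-mediated tagging of the endogenous human FANCF gene at its N-terminus with a 3xFLAG–Twin-Strep tandem affinity tag. It is a small (about 3.5 kb) bacterial cloning plasmid carrying the high-copy ColE1/pUC origin of replication and a β-lactamase gene with its own promoter for ampicillin selection. The short bom, rop and lacI fragments picked up in the annotation appear to be backbone remnants rather than functional parts. No mammalian promoter, selection marker or reporter is annotated. This fits a donor template whose tagged product is meant to be expressed from the native chromosomal locus after integration, not from the plasmid.

The payload consists of the tag sequence placed directly upstream of, and on the same strand as, a fragment of the FANCF coding sequence. The automated annotation detects only a FLAG fragment and one Strep-Tag II unit, presumably parts of the full 3xFLAG and Twin-Strep modules named in the catalogue entry. The FANCF fragment evidently serves as the downstream homology arm. The unannotated region preceding the tag likely holds the upstream homology arm, although the record does not define the arms explicitly.

According to the depositor, the donor is co-delivered with an untagged, human-codon-optimized Cas9 D10A nickase vector and two gRNA expression plasmids, a paired-nickase arrangement that cuts near the FANCF start codon to stimulate insertion of the tag. The associated work concerns mapping multiprotein complexes in human cells, where endogenously tagged proteins can be purified through sequential FLAG and Strep-Tactin affinity steps at native expression levels.
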