Addgene plasmid #79891: FancF_N_FS_v2_Donor
Purpose: (Empty Backbone) N-terminal tagging of human FANCF with 3xFLAG_Twin_Strep
Depositing lab: Yannick Doyon. Depositing organization: Universite Laval. Publication: A Scalable Genome-Editing-Based Approach for Mapping Multiprotein Complexes in Human Cells. Dalvai M, Loehr J, Jacquet K, Huard CC, Roques C, Herst P, Cote J, Doyon Y. Cell Rep. 2015 Oct 7. pii: S2211-1247(15)01020-7. doi: 10.1016/j.celrep.2015.09.009. PubMed 26456817.
Backbone
  Vector backbone: pUC19
  Vector type: CRISPR
  Tag / fusion protein: 3xFLAG_Twin_Strep
Growth in bacteria
  Bacterial resistance: Ampicillin, 100 μg/mL
  Growth temperature: 37°C
  Growth strain: DH5alpha
  Copy number: High Copy
Terms and licenses: Academic/Nonprofit Terms; Industry Terms: Not Available to Industry
Depositor comments: Donor plasmid for tagging FANCF at its N-terminus. Use in combination with an untagged human-codon optimized Cas9 nickase (Cas9 D10A) vector and the following gRNA expression vectors: (i) SP_gRNA_pUC19_N_FancF_Left (Plasmid #79892) and (ii) pDR348 FANCF (Plasmid #47510).
How to cite: FancF_N_FS_v2_Donor was a gift from Yannick Doyon (Addgene plasmid # 79891 ; http://n2t.net/addgene:79891 ; RRID:Addgene_79891)
