>Addgene plasmid #79891 | FancF_N_FS_v2_Donor | addgene partial sequence | sequence record 153032 | pRS-marker 5'-cggcatcagagcagattgta-3'
ACCTCAACACAGATTCTAGTTTTAGGCAAAGCTCAGAAAATTTCTACTTAAGGATATTTCCAAAGCGAAA
GGAAGCGCGGAGACGTTCATGACTGGCATCATCTCGCACGTGGTTCCGGAAATTCTCGGTAGGATGCCCT
ACATCTGCTCTCCCTCCACTAAGAAGAACCTCTTTGTGTGGCGAAAGTAAAAGTATTAGGGCTTTTAAGT
TGCCCAGAGTCAAGGAACACGGATAAAGACGCTGGGAGATTGACATGCATTTCGACCAATAGCATTGCAG
AGAGGCGTATCATTTCGCGGATGTTCCAATCAGTACGCAGAGAGTCGCCGTCTCCAAGGTGAAAGCGGAA
GTAGGGCCTTCGCGCACCTCGCCACCATGGGATCCGCCGGCGACTACAAGGACCACGACGGCGATTATAA
GGATCACGACATCGACTACAAAGACGACGATGACAAGGGCGCCAGCAGCGCCTGGTCCCACCCTCAGTTT
GAGAAGGGCGGAGGCTCTGGCGGCGGAAGCGGAGGATCTGCTTGGAGCCACCCCCAGTTCGAAAAGGGCG
CCGAATCCCTTCTGCAGCACCTGGATCGCTTTTCCGAGCTTCTGGCGGTCTCAAGCACTACCTACGTCAG
CACCTGGGACCCCGCCACCGTGCGCCGGGCCTTGCAGTGGGCGCGCTACCTGCGCCACATCCATCGGCGC
TTTGGTCGGCATGGCCCCATTCGCACGGCTCTGGAGCGGCGGCTGCACAACCAGTGGAGGCAAGAGGGCG
GCTTTGGGCGGGGTCCAGTTCCGGGATTAGCGAACTTCCAGGCCCTCGGTCACTGTGACGTCCTGCTCTC
TCTGCGCCTGCTGGAGAACCGGGCCCTCGGGGATGCAGCTCGTTACCACCTGGTGCAGCAACTCTTTCCC
GGCCCGGGCGTCCGGGACGCCGATGAGGAGACACTCCAAGAGAGCCTGGCCCGCCTTGCCCGCCGGCGGT
CTGCGGTGCACATGCTGCGCTTCAATGGCTATAGAGAGA
