>Addgene plasmid #79891 | FancF_N_FS_v2_Donor | addgene partial sequence | sequence record 153033 | L4440 5'-AGCGAGTCAGTGAGCGAG-3'
AACCGCCTCTCCCCGCGCGTTGGCCGATTCATTAATGCAGAATTCCCCAGAAGCCAGTGGACTAGCACTT
GGCTCCCCTCTCCAGGTGATTTGTGGATGCCGGGTTCCAACTCTTCTTGGGGCCGACGAGACAAAGGCGG
CTGCAACAGCGCCACCGCTATCACCTTCAGGAAGTTGTTCTGAGGCAAGCGCTCCCACAGGCTGCTGAGA
AACCTGGCGGGACGCTCCGCTTCGGCCTTCCCCACCTCCTGCAGACGCTCCAGCAGCAGCTCCGCCTGGG
TCTTCATCAGAGAGTCCTCCTGGAGATTTGGGTTCTCTCTATAGCCATTGAAGCGCAGCATGTGCACCGC
AGACCGCCGGCGGGCAAGGCGGGCCAGGCTCTCTTGGAGTGTCTCCTCATCGGCGTCCCGGACGCCCGGG
CCGGGAAAGAGTTGCTGCACCAGGTGGTAACGAGCTGCATCCCCGAGGGCCCGGTTCTCCAGCAGGCGCA
GAGAGAGCAGGACGTCACAGTGACCGAGGGCCTGGAAGTTCGCTAATCCCGGAACTGGACCCCGCCCAAA
GCCGCCCTCTTGCCTCCACTGGTTGTGCAGCCGCCGCTCCAGAGCCGTGCGAATGGGGCCATGCCGACCA
AAGCGCCGATGGATGTGGCGCAGGTAGCGCGCCCACTGCAAGGCCCGGCGCACGGTGGCGGGGTCCCAGG
TGCTGACGTAGGTAGTGCTTGAGACCGCCAGAAGCTCGGAAAAGCGATCCAGGTGCTGCAGAAGGGATTC
GGCGCCCTTTTCGAACTGGGGGTGGCTCCAAGCAGATCCTCCGCTTCCGCCGCCAGAGCCTCCGCCCTTC
TCAAACTGAGGGTGGGACCAGGCGCTGCTGGCGCCCTTGTCATCGTCGTCTTTGTAGTCGATGTCGTGAT
CCTTATAATCGCCGTCGTGGTCCTTGTAGTCGCCGGCGGATCCCATGGTGGCGAGGTGCGCGAAGGCCCT
ACTTCCGCTTTCACCTTGGAGACGGCGACTCTCTGCGTACTGATTGGAACATCCGCGAAATGATACGCCT
CTCTGCAATGCTATTGGTCGAAATGCATGTCAATCTCCCAGCGTCTT
